>Addgene plasmid #129860 | pRDAX-357 C-Tag Venus173/155[2] L20 {Esp3I(2x)} mCherry | depositor full sequence | sequence record 249238 | Full Sequence
GCCTGCCTCCAGGCCTCAATATTGGCCATTAGCCATATTATTCATTGGTTATATAGCATAAATCAATATT
GGCTATTGGCCATTGCATACGTTGTATCTATATCATAATATGTACATTTATATTGGCTCATGTCCAATAT
GACCGCCATGTTGGCATTGATTATTGACTAGTTATTAATAGTAATCAATTACGGGGTCATTAGTTCATAG
CCCATATATGGAGTTCCGCGTTACATAACTTACGGTAAATGGCCCGCCTGGCTGACCGCCCAACGACCCC
CGCCCATTGACGTCAATAATGACGTATGTTCCCATAGTAACGCCAATAGGGACTTTCCATTGACGTCAAT
GGGTGGAGTATTTACGGTAAACTGCCCACTTGGCAGTACATCAAGTGTATCATATGCCAAGTCCGCCCCC
TATTGACGTCAATGACGGTAAATGGCCCGCCTGGCATTATGCCCAGTACATGACCTTACGGGACTTTCCT
ACTTGGCAGTACATCTACGTATTAGTCATCGCTATTACCATGGTGATGCGGTTTTGGCAGTACACCAATG
GGCGTGGATAGCGGTTTGACTCACGGGGATTTCCAAGTCTCCACCCCATTGACGTCAATGGGAGTTTGTT
TTGGCACCAAAATCAACGGGACTTTCCAAAATGTCGTAATAACCCCGCCCCGTTGACGCAAATGGGCGGT
AGGCGTGTACGGTGGGAGGTCTATATAAGCAGAGCTCGTTTAGTGAACCGTCAGATCACTAGAAGCTTTA
TTGCGGTAGTTTATCACAGTTAAATTGCTAACGCAGTCAGTGCTTCTGACACAACAGTCTCGAACTTAAG
CTGCAGAAGTTGGTCGTGAGGCACTGGGCAGGTAAGTATCAAGGTTACAAGACAGGTTTAAGGAGACCAA
TAGAAACTGGGCTTGTCGAGACAGAGAAGACTCTTGCGTTTCTGATAGGCACCTATTGGTCTTACTGACA
TCCACTTTGCCTTTCTCTCCACAGGTGTCCACTCCCAGGCCACCCGAGACGCCGAGGCACGCCGTCTCCG
GGAGTCCTGGCGGTGGATCCGGAGGCTCTGGGAGCTCTGCCAGCGGTGGCAGCACCAGTGATAAGCAGAA
GAATGGGATTAAGGCGAACTTCAAGATCCGACACAACATCGAGGATGGTGGGGTCCAGCTTGCCGACCAT
TATCAGCAGAACACACCCATTGGGGATGGACCAGTCCTGTTGCCGGATAACCACTACCTCAGTTACCAGA
GCAAACTGTCCAAAGATCCCAATGAGAAGAGGGACCATATGGTACTGCTCGAATTCGTGACTGCAGCAGG
CATTACCCTTGGGATGGATGAACTTTATAAGTAAGAATTCAGATCCGCCCCTCTCCCTCCCCCCCCCCTA
ACGTTACTGGCCGAAGCCGCTTGGAATAAGGCCGGTGTGCGTTTGTCTATATGTTATTTTCCACCATATT
GCCGTCTTTTGGCAATGTGAGGGCCCGGAAACCTGGCCCTGTCTTCTTGACGAGCATTCCTAGGGGTCTT
TCCCCTCTCGCCAAAGGAATGCAAGGTCTGTTGAATGTCGTGAAGGAAGCAGTTCCTCTGGTAGCTTCTT
GAAGACAAACAACGTCTGTAGCGACCCTTTGCAGGCAGCGGAACCCCCCACCTGGCGACAGGTGCCTCTG
CGGCCAAAAGCCACGTGTATAAGATACACCTGCAAAGGCGGCACAACCCCAGTGCCACGTTGTGAGTTGG
ATAGTTGTGGAAAGAGTCAAATGGCTCTCCTCAAGCGTATTCAACAAGGGGCTGAAGGATGCCCAGAAGG
TACCCCATTGTATGGGATCTGATCTGGGGCCTCGGTACACATGCTTTACATGTGTTTAGTCGAGGTTAAA
AAAACGTCTAGGCCCCCCGAACCACGGGGACGTGGTTTTCCTTTGAAAAACACGATGATAATATGGCCAC
AACCATGGTGAGCAAGGGCGAGGAGGATAACATGGCCATCATCAAGGAGTTCATGCGCTTCAAGGTGCAC
ATGGAGGGCTCCGTGAACGGCCACGAGTTCGAGATCGAGGGCGAGGGCGAGGGCCGCCCCTACGAGGGCA
CCCAGACCGCCAAGCTGAAGGTGACCAAGGGTGGCCCCCTGCCCTTCGCCTGGGACATCCTGTCCCCTCA
GTTCATGTACGGCTCCAAGGCCTACGTGAAGCACCCCGCCGACATCCCCGACTACTTGAAGCTGTCCTTC
CCCGAGGGCTTCAAGTGGGAGCGCGTGATGAACTTCGAGGACGGCGGCGTGGTGACCGTGACCCAGGACT
CCTCCCTGCAGGACGGCGAGTTCATCTACAAGGTGAAGCTGCGCGGCACCAACTTCCCCTCCGACGGCCC
CGTAATGCAGAAGAAGACCATGGGCTGGGAGGCCTCCTCCGAGCGGATGTACCCCGAGGACGGCGCCCTG
AAGGGCGAGATCAAGCAGAGGCTGAAGCTGAAGGACGGCGGCCACTACGACGCTGAGGTCAAGACCACCT
ACAAGGCCAAGAAGCCCGTGCAGCTGCCCGGCGCCTACAACGTCAACATCAAGTTGGACATCACCTCCCA
CAACGAGGACTACACCATCGTGGAACAGTACGAACGCGCCGAGGGCCGCCACTCCACCGGCGGCATGGAC
GAGCTGTACAAGTAAACCGGTGCTCGAGGTACCGATGAATAGCTAAGGTCGAGGCCGCAGGTAAGTATCA
AGGTTACAAGACAGGTTTAAGGAGACCAATAGAAACTGGGCTTGTCGAGACAGAGAAGACTCTTGCGTTT
CTGATAGGCACCTATTGGTCTTACTGACATCCACTTTGCCTTTCTCTCCACAGGTGTCGACAATCAACCT
CTGGATTACAAAATTTGTGAAAGATTGACTGGTATTCTTAACTATGTTGCTCCTTTTACGCTATGTGGAT
ACGCTGCTTTAATGCCTTTGTATCATGCTATTGCTTCCCGTATGGCTTTCATTTTCTCCTCCTTGTATAA
ATCCTGGTTGCTGTCTCTTTATGAGGAGTTGTGGCCCGTTGTCAGGCAACGTGGCGTGGTGTGCACTGTG
TTTGCTGACGCAACCCCCACTGGTTGGGGCATTGCCACCACCTGTCAGCTCCTTTCCGGGACTTTCGCTT
TCCCCCTCCCTATTGCCACGGCGGAACTCATCGCCGCCTGCCTTGCCCGCTGCTGGACAGGGGCTCGGCT
GTTGGGCACTGACAATTCCGTGGTGTTGTCGGGGAAGCTGACGTCCTTTCCATGGCTGCTCGCCTGTGTT
GCCACCTGGATTCTGCGCGGGACGTCCTTCTGCTACGTCCCTTCGGCCCTCAATCCAGCGGACCTTCCTT
CCCGCGGCCTGCTGCCGGCTCTGCGGCCTCTTCCGCGTCTTCGCCTTCGCCCTCAGACGAGTCGGATCTC
CCTTTGGGCCGCCTCCCCGCCTGGAATTCGAGCTCGGTACGATCAGCCTCGACTGTGCCTTCTAGTTGCC
AGCCATCTGTTGTTTGCCCCTCCCCCGTGCCTTCCTTGACCCTGGAAGGTGCCACTCCCACTGTCCTTTC
CTAATAAAATGAGGAAATTGCATCGCATTGTCTGAGTAGGTGTCATTCTATTCTGGGGGGTGGGGTGGGG
CAGGACAGCAAGGGGGAGGATTGGGAAGACAATAGCCCAGCTTTTGTTCCCTTTAGTGAGGGTTAATTGC
GCGCTTGGCGTAATCATGGTCATAGCTGTTTCCTGTGTGAAATTGTTATCCGCTAATTCACTCCTCAGGT
GCAGGCTGCCTATCAGAAGGTGGTGGCTGGTGTGGCCAATGCCCTGGCTCACAAATACCACTGAGATCTT
TTTCCCTCTGCCAAAAATTATGGGGACATCATGAAGCCCCTTGAGCATCTGACTTCTGGCTAATAAAGGA
AATTTATTTTCATTGCAATAGTGTGTTGGAATTTTTTGTGTCTCTCACTCGGAAGGACATATGGGAGGGC
AAATCATTTAAAACATCAGAATGAGTATTTGGTTTAGAGTTTGGCAACATATGCCCATATGCTGGCTGCC
ATGAACAAAGGTTGGCTATAAAGAGGTCATCAGTATATGAAACAGCCCCCTGCTGTCCATTCCTTATTCC
ATAGAAAAGCCTTGACTTGAGGTTAGATTTTTTTTATATTTTGTTTTGTGTTATTTTTTTCTTTAACATC
CCTAAAATTTTCCTTACATGTTTTACTAGCCAGATTTTTCCTCCTCTCCTGACTACTCCCAGTCATAGCT
GTCCCTCTTCTCTTATGGAGATCGGCCGGCCGCCGGCGTCGACGCGCGCGGCCGCGGCGCGCCGTTGCTG
GCGTTTTTCCATAGGCTCCGCCCCCCTGACGAGCATCACAAAAATCGACGCTCAAGTCAGAGGTGGCGAA
ACCCGACAGGACTATAAAGATACCAGGCGTTTCCCCCTGGAAGCTCCCTCGTGCGCTCTCCTGTTCCGAC
CCTGCCGCTTACCGGATACCTGTCCGCCTTTCTCCCTTCGGGAAGCGTGGCGCTTTCTCATAGCTCACGC
TGTAGGTATCTCAGTTCGGTGTAGGTCGTTCGCTCCAAGCTGGGCTGTGTGCACGAACCCCCCGTTCAGC
CCGACCGCTGCGCCTTATCCGGTAACTATCGTCTTGAGTCCAACCCGGTAAGACACGACTTATCGCCACT
GGCAGCAGCCACTGGTAACAGGATTAGCAGAGCGAGGTATGTAGGCGGTGCTACAGAGTTCTTGAAGTGG
TGGCCTAACTACGGCTACACTAGAAGAACAGTATTTGGTATCTGCGCTCTGCTGAAGCCAGTTACCTTCG
GAAAAAGAGTTGGTAGCTCTTGATCCGGCAAACAAACCACCGCTGGTAGCGGTGGTTTTTTTGTTTGCAA
GCAGCAGATTACGCGCAGAAAAAAAGGATCTCAAGAAGATCCTTTGATCTTTTCTACGGGGTCTGACGCT
CAGTGGAACGAAAACTCACGTTAAGGGATTTTGGTCATGAGATTATCAAAAAGGATCTTCACCTAGATCC
TTTTAAATTAAAAATGAAGTTTTAAATCAATCTAAAGTATATATGAGTAAACTTGGTCTGACAGTTACCA
ATGCTTAATCAGTGAGGCACCTATCTCAGCGATCTGTCTATTTCGTTCATCCATAGTTGCCTGACTCCCC
GTCGTGTAGATAACTACGATACGGGAGGGCTTACCATCTGGCCCCAGTGCTGCAATGATACCGCGAGACC
CACGCTCACCGGCTCCAGATTTATCAGCAATAAACCAGCCAGCCGGAAGGGCCGAGCGCAGAAGTGGTCC
TGCAACTTTATCCGCCTCCATCCAGTCTATTAATTGTTGCCGGGAAGCTAGAGTAAGTAGTTCGCCAGTT
AATAGTTTGCGCAACGTTGTTGCCATTGCTACAGGCATCGTGGTGTCACGCTCGTCGTTTGGTATGGCTT
CATTCAGCTCCGGTTCCCAACGATCAAGGCGAGTTACATGATCCCCCATGTTGTGCAAAAAAGCGGTTAG
CTCCTTCGGTCCTCCGATCGTTGTCAGAAGTAAGTTGGCCGCAGTGTTATCACTCATGGTTATGGCAGCA
CTGCATAATTCTCTTACTGTCATGCCATCCGTAAGATGCTTTTCTGTGACTGGTGAGTACTCAACCAAGT
CATTCTGAGAATAGTGTATGCGGCGACCGAGTTGCTCTTGCCCGGCGTCAATACGGGATAATACCGCGCC
ACATAGCAGAACTTTAAAAGTGCTCATCATTGGAAAACGTTCTTCGGGGCGAAAACTCTCAAGGATCTTA
CCGCTGTTGAGATCCAGTTCGATGTAACCCACTCGTGCACCCAACTGATCTTCAGCATCTTTTACTTTCA
CCAGCGTTTCTGGGTGAGCAAAAACAGGAAGGCAAAATGCCGCAAAAAAGGGAATAAGGGCGACACGGAA
ATGTTGAATACTCATACTCTTCCTTTTTCAATATTATTGAAGCATTTATCAGGGTTATTGTCTCATGAGC
GGATACATATTTGAATGTATTTAGAAAAATAAACAAATAGGGGTTCCGCGCACATTTCCCCGAAAAGTGC
CACCTGACGTCTAAGAAACCATTATTATCATGACATTAACCTATAAAAATAGGCGTATCACGAGGCCCTT
TCGTCTACGCGCGCGCCGGCGGCGCGCCGTCGACGGCCGGCCGCGGCCGC
Features (pLannotate 1.2.2; 16 found; start..end, strand, type, name):
    155..532     +  enhancer       CMV enhancer: human cytomegalovirus immediate early enhancer
    534..733     +  promoter       CMV promoter: human cytomegalovirus (CMV) immediate early promoter
    872..1004    +  intron         chimeric intron: chimera between introns from human β-globin and immunoglobulin heavy chain genes
   1104..1361    +  CDS            mVenus (fragment): mVenus is a basic (constitutively fluorescent) yellow fluorescent protein published in 2006, derived from Aequorea victoria. It is reported to be a rapidly-maturing monomer with moderate acid sensitivity.
   1378..1964    +  misc_feature   IRES2: internal ribosome entry site (IRES) of the encephalomyocarditis virus (EMCV)
   1965..2672    +  CDS            mCherry: mCherry is a basic (constitutively fluorescent) red fluorescent protein published in 2004, derived from Discosoma sp.. It is reported to be a very rapidly-maturing monomer with low acid sensitivity.
   2721..2853    +  intron         chimeric intron: chimera between introns from human β-globin and immunoglobulin heavy chain genes
   2862..3450    +  misc_feature   WPRE: woodchuck hepatitis virus posttranscriptional regulatory element
   3454..3470    +  misc_feature   MCS (fragment): pUC18/19 multiple cloning site
   3483..3594    +  polyA_signal   bGH poly(A) signal: bovine growth hormone polyadenylation signal
   3690..3708    -  promoter       T3 promoter: promoter for bacteriophage T3 RNA polymerase
   3767..3841    +  CDS            HBB (fragment): HBB_PONPY - Experimental evidence at transcript level: Swiss-Prot protein existence level 2. Involved in oxygen transport from the lung to the various peripheral tissues. From Pongo pygmaeus (Bornean orangutan).
   3912..3967    +  polyA_signal   β-globin poly(A) signal: rabbit β-globin polyadenylation signal (Gil and Proudfoot, 1987)
   4346..4934    -  rep_origin     ori: high-copy-number ColE1/pMB1/pBR322/pUC origin of replication
   5105..5965    -  CDS            AmpR: β-lactamase; bla; confers resistance to ampicillin, carbenicillin, and related antibiotics
   5966..6070    -  promoter       AmpR promoter: bla
