[The description below was written by a language model from this plasmid's Addgene catalogue record and pLannotate feature annotations shown in this document.]
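Description:
pRDAX-357 C-Tag Venus173/155[2] L20 {Esp3I(2x)} mCherry is a custom-built, 6.2 kb mammalian expression plasmid designed as a recipient vector for protein–protein interaction assays based on bimolecular or trimolecular fluorescence complementation (BiFC/TriFC). It is propagated in E. coli as a high-copy plasmid through a ColE1/pUC-type origin and selected with ampicillin via the β-lactamase gene and its native promoter.

The mammalian cassette is driven by the human CMV immediate-early enhancer and promoter, followed by a chimeric β-globin/immunoglobulin intron that promotes efficient processing of the transcript. Downstream lies a short fragment of mVenus (about 260 bp), consistent with a non-fluorescent split-Venus piece. The construct name suggests that this is a C-terminal tag joined through a linker ("L20") and that a pair of Esp3I type IIS sites serves as the entry point for inserting a protein of interest upstream, although these sites, the linker and the exact split positions are not annotated in the feature table. No test protein is present. The catalogue lists the insert as Venus with mouse as the species, whereas the annotation identifies the fragment as the Aequorea victoria-derived fluorescent protein.

An EMCV IRES follows the Venus fragment and directs translation of full-length mCherry from the same transcript, giving a red signal that marks transfected cells and can serve as a reference for the yellow complementation signal. A second chimeric intron, a WPRE and a bGH polyadenylation signal complete the unit. A T3 promoter, a β-globin coding remnant and a rabbit β-globin poly(A) signal lie further downstream as backbone elements. Yellow fluorescence is expected only when fusions carrying complementary Venus fragments are brought together by interacting partners.
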