Addgene plasmid #129860: pRDAX-357 C-Tag Venus173/155[2] L20 {Esp3I(2x)} mCherry
Purpose: PPI (BiFC/TriFC) assay vector
Depositing lab: Gary Lewin. Depositing organization: Max-Delbrueck-Centrum fuer Molekulare Medizin (MDC).
Backbone
  Vector backbone: custom built
  Vector type: Mammalian Expression
Growth in bacteria
  Bacterial resistance: Ampicillin, 100 μg/mL
  Growth temperature: 37°C
  Growth strain: DH5alpha
  Copy number: High Copy
Gene/Insert
  Gene/Insert name: Venus
  Species: M. musculus (mouse)
  Cloning method: Restriction Enzyme; 5′ cloning site unknown (unknown if destroyed); 3′ cloning site unknown (unknown if destroyed)
Terms and licenses: Academic/Nonprofit Terms; Industry Terms: Not Available to Industry
How to cite: pRDAX-357 C-Tag Venus173/155[2] L20 {Esp3I(2x)} mCherry was a gift from Gary Lewin (Addgene plasmid # 129860 ; http://n2t.net/addgene:129860 ; RRID:Addgene_129860)
